>Addgene plasmid #196338 | pGA-red-mini | addgene full sequence | sequence record 393164 | Addgene NGS Result
AAAAAATGGTTTCTTAGACGTCAGGTGGCACTTTTCGGGGAAATGTGCGCGGAACCCCTATTTGTTTATT
TTTCTAAATACATTCAAATATGTATCCGCTCATGAGACAATAACCCTGATAAATGCTTCAATAATATTGA
AAAAGGAAGAGTATGAGTATTCAACATTTCCGTGTCGCCCTTATTCCCTTTTTTGCGGCATTTTGCCTTC
CTGTTTTTGCTCACCCAGAAACGCTGGTGAAAGTAAAAGATGCTGAAGATCAGTTGGGTGCACGAGTGGG
TTACATCGAACTGGATCTCAACAGCGGTAAGATCCTTGAGAGTTTTCGCCCCGAAGAACGTTTTCCAATG
ATGAGCACTTTTAAAGTTCTGCTATGTGGCGCGGTATTATCCCGTATTGACGCCGGGCAAGAGCAACTCG
GTCGCCGCATACACTATTCTCAGAATGACTTGGTTGAGTACTCACCAGTCACAGAAAAGCATCTTACGGA
TGGCATGACAGTAAGAGAATTATGCAGTGCTGCCATAACCATGAGTGATAACACTGCGGCCAACTTACTT
CTGACAACGATCGGAGGACCGAAGGAGCTAACCGCTTTTTTGCACAACATGGGGGATCATGTAACTCGCC
TTGATCGTTGGGAACCGGAGCTGAATGAAGCCATACCAAACGACGAGCGTGACACCACGATGCCTGTAGC
AATGGCAACAACGTTGCGCAAACTATTAACTGGCGAACTACTTACTCTAGCTTCCCGGCAACAATTAATA
GACTGGATGGAGGCGGATAAAGTTGCAGGACCACTTCTGCGCTCGGCCCTTCCGGCTGGCTGGTTTATTG
CTGATAAATCTGGAGCCGGTGAGCGTGGATCTCGCGGTATCATTGCAGCACTGGGGCCAGATGGTAAGCC
CTCCCGTATCGTAGTTATCTACACGACGGGGAGTCAGGCAACTATGGATGAACGAAATAGACAGATCGCT
GAGATAGGTGCCTCACTGATTAAGCATTGGTAACTGTCAGACCAAGTTTACTCATATATACTTTAGATTG
ATTTAAAACTTCATTTTTAATTTAAAAGGATCTAGGTGAAGATCCTTTTTGATAATCTCATGACCAAAAT
CCCTTAACGTGAGTTTTCGTTCCACTGAGCGTCAGACCCCGTAGAAAAGATCAAAGGATCTTCTTGAGAT
CCTTTTTTTCTGCGCGTAATCTGCTGCTTGCAAACAAAAAAACCACCGCTACCAGCGGTGGTTTGTTTGC
CGGATCAAGAGCTACCAACTCTTTTTCCGAAGGTAACTGGCTTCAGCAGAGCGCAGATACCAAATACTGT
TCTTCTAGTGTAGCCGTAGTTAGGCCACCACTTCAAGAACTCTGTAGCACCGCCTACATACCTCGCTCTG
CTAATCCTGTTACCAGTGGCTGCTGCCAGTGGCGATAAGTCGTGTCTTACCGGGTTGGACTCAAGACGAT
AGTTACCGGATAAGGCGCAGCGGTCGGGCTGAACGGGGGGTTCGTGCACACAGCCCAGCTTGGAGCGAAC
GACCTACACCGAACTGAGATACCTACAGCGTGAGCTATGAGAAAGCGCCACGCTTCCCGAAGGGAGAAAG
GCGGACAGGTATCCGGTAAGCGGCAGGGTCGGAACAGGAGAGCGCACGAGGGAGCTTCCAGGGGGAAACG
CCTGGTATCTTTATAGTCCTGTCGGGTTTCGCCACCTCTGACTTGAGCGTCGATTTTTGTGATGCTCGTC
AGGGGGGCGGAGCCTATGGAAAAACGCCAGCAACGCGGCCTTTTTACGGTTCCTGGCCTTTTGCTGGCCT
TTTGCTCACATGTTCTTTCCTGCGTTATCCCCTGATTCTGTGGATAACCGTATTACCGCCTTTGAGTGAG
CTGATACCGCTCGCCGCAGCCGAACGACCGAGCGCAGCGAGTCAGTGAGCGAGGAAGCGGAAGAGCGCCC
AATACGCAAACCGCCTCTCCCCGCGCGTTGGCCGATTCATTAATGCAGCTGGCACGACAGGTTTCCCGAC
TGGAAAGCGGGCAGTGAGCGCAACGCAATTAATGTGAGTTAGCTCACTCATTAGGCACCCCAGGCTTTAC
ACTTTATGCTTCCGGCTCGTATGTTGTGTGGAATTGTGAGCGGATAACAATTTCACACAGGAAACAGCTA
TGACCATGATTACGCCAAGCTTGCATGCCTGCAGGTCGACTCTAGAGGATCCCCGGGTACCCGGATCCGC
TAGCTGCCAGAGACCCGCAATTAATGTGAGTTAGCTCACTCATTAGGCACCCCAGGCTTTACACTTTATG
CTTCCGGCTCGTATGTTGTGTGGAATTGTGAGCGGATAACAATTTCACACATACTAGAGAAAGAGGAGAA
ATACTAGATGGCTTCCTCCGAAGACGTTATCAAAGAGTTCATGCGTTTCAAAGTTCGTATGGAAGGTTCC
GTTAACGGTCACGAGTTCGAAATCGAAGGTGAAGGTGAAGGTCGTCCGTACGAAGGTACCCAGACCGCTA
AACTGAAAGTTACCAAAGGTGGTCCGCTGCCGTTCGCTTGGGACATCCTGTCCCCGCAGTTCCAGTACGG
TTCCAAAGCTTACGTTAAACACCCGGCTGACATCCCGGACTACCTGAAACTGTCCTTCCCGGAAGGTTTC
AAATGGGAACGTGTTATGAACTTCGAAGACGGTGGTGTTGTTACCGTTACCCAGGACTCCTCCCTGCAAG
ACGGTGAGTTCATCTACAAAGTTAAACTGCGTGGTACCAACTTCCCGTCCGACGGTCCGGTTATGCAGAA
AAAAACCATGGGTTGGGAAGCTTCCACCGAACGTATGTACCCGGAAGACGGTGCTCTGAAAGGTGAAATC
AAAATGCGTCTGAAACTGAAAGACGGTGGTCACTACGACGCTGAAGTTAAAACCACCTACATGGCTAAAA
AACCGGTTCAGCTGCCGGGTGCTTACAAAACCGACATCAAACTGGACATCACCTCCCACAACGAAGACTA
CACCATCGTTGAACAGTACGAACGTGCTGAAGGTCGTCACTCCACCGGTGCTTAATAACGCTGATAGTGC
TAGTGTAGATCGCTACTAGAGCCAGGCATCAAATAAAACGAAAGGCTCAGTCGAAAGACTGGGCCTTTCG
TTTTATCTGTTGTTTGTCGGTGAACGCTCTCTACTAGAGTCACACTGGCTCACCTTCGGGTGGGCCTTTC
TGCGTTTATATAGGTCTCTGCAAGCTAGCGAGCTCGAATTCACTGGCCGTCGTTTTACAACGTCGTGACT
GGGAAAACCCTGGCGTTACCCAACTTAATCGCCTTGCAGCACATCCCCCTTTCGCCAGCTGGCGTAATAG
CGAAGAGGCCCGCACCGATCGCCCTTCCCAACAGTTGCGCAGCCTGAATGGCGAATGGCGCCTGATGCGG
TATTTTCTCCTTACGCATCTGTGCGGTATTTCACACCGCATAATCGCTGGGCCATTCTCATGAAGAATAT
CTTGAATTTATTGTCATATTACTAGTTGGTGTGGAAGTCCATATATCGG
Features (pLannotate 1.2.2; 17 found; start..end, strand, type, name):
     48..152     +  promoter       AmpR promoter: bla
    153..1013    +  CDS            AmpR: β-lactamase; bla; confers resistance to ampicillin, carbenicillin, and related antibiotics
   1184..1772    +  rep_origin     ori: high-copy-number ColE1/pMB1/pBR322/pUC origin of replication
   1955..2047    +  CDS            lacI (fragment): lac repressor; lacI; The lac repressor binds to the lac operator to inhibit transcription in E. coli. This inhibition can be relieved by adding lactose or isopropyl-β-D-thiogalactopyranoside (IPTG).
   2060..2081    +  protein_bind   CAP binding site: CAP binding activates transcription in the presence of cAMP. E. coli catabolite activator protein
   2096..2126    +  promoter       lac promoter: promoter for the E. coli lac operon
   2134..2150    +  protein_bind   lac operator: The lac repressor binds to the lac operator to inhibit transcription in E. coli. This inhibition can be relieved by adding lactose or isopropyl-β-D-thiogalactopyranoside (IPTG). lac repressor encoded by lacI
   2187..2231    -  misc_feature   MCS (fragment): pUC18/19 multiple cloning site
   2262..2283    +  protein_bind   CAP binding site: CAP binding activates transcription in the presence of cAMP. E. coli catabolite activator protein
   2298..2328    +  promoter       lac promoter: promoter for the E. coli lac operon
   2336..2352    +  protein_bind   lac operator: The lac repressor binds to the lac operator to inhibit transcription in E. coli. This inhibition can be relieved by adding lactose or isopropyl-β-D-thiogalactopyranoside (IPTG). lac repressor encoded by lacI
   2388..3062    +  CDS            mRFP1: mRFP1 is a basic (constitutively fluorescent) red fluorescent protein published in 2002, derived from Discosoma sp.. It is reported to be a somewhat slowly-maturing monomer with low acid sensitivity.
   3110..3181    +  terminator     rrnB T1 terminator: transcription terminator T1 from the E. coli rrnB gene
   3197..3224    +  terminator     T7Te terminator: phage T7 early transcription terminator
   3258..3415    +  CDS            lacZα (fragment): LacZα fragment of β-galactosidase; lacZ fragment
   3421..3472    -  misc_feature   bom (fragment): basis of mobility region from pBR322
   3477..3548    +  CDS            RMD1 (fragment): RMD1_YEAST - Experimental evidence at protein level: Swiss-Prot protein existence level 1. Required for sporulation where it is believed to have a role in meiotic nuclear division. From Saccharomyces cerevisiae (strain ATCC 204508 / S288c) (Baker's yeast).
