[The description below was written by a language model from this plasmid's Addgene catalogue record and pLannotate feature annotations shown in this document.]
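Description:
pGA-red-mini is an empty Level 1 destination plasmid from the Easy-MISE (Easy Modular Integrative fuSion-ready Expression) toolkit, a Golden Gate system built for engineering heterologous production in Saccharomyces cerevisiae. It is a small synthetic-biology backbone of about 3.5 kb, assembled synthetically from parts of other plasmids and derived from its sibling pGA-red-maxi by removal of the URA3 region. It therefore has no annotated yeast selection marker or yeast replication origin, and the record presents it as an E. coli cloning vehicle. It is propagated at high copy from a ColE1/pUC-type origin and selected through the bla β-lactamase gene, driven by its own promoter, which confers ampicillin resistance.

The functional core is a placeholder cassette expressing the monomeric red fluorescent protein mRFP1. The coding sequence sits downstream of a CAP binding site, lac promoter and lac operator, and is followed by the rrnB T1 and T7Te terminators, so colonies carrying the uncut vector turn red. During BsaI-based Golden Gate assembly of an expression cassette, the mRFP1 placeholder is excised and replaced by the assembled parts, giving white colonies and a quick visual red/white screen for positive clones. The BsaI sites themselves are not annotated in the feature table.

The remaining annotations appear to be remnants of the source plasmids: a second upstream copy of the CAP site/lac promoter/operator, and fragments of lacI, the pUC18/19 multiple cloning site, lacZα, the pBR322 bom region and the yeast RMD1 gene. The record assigns none of these a function.
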