Addgene plasmid #196338: pGA-red-mini
Purpose: (Empty Backbone) Easy-MISE toolkit Level 1 destination plasmid for cassette cloning with BsaI-based Golden Gate Assembly; allowing fast postitive clones test with mRFP1 fluorescent protein-based red/white screening
Depositing lab: Paola Branduardi. Depositing organization: Universita degli Studi di Milano-Bicocca. Publication: Easy Modular Integrative fuSion-ready Expression (Easy-MISE) Toolkit for Fast Engineering of Heterologous Productions in Saccharomyces cerevisiae. Maestroni L, Butti P, Milanesi R, Pagliari S, Campone L, Serra I, Branduardi P. ACS Synth Biol. 2023 Apr 14. doi: 10.1021/acssynbio.3c00015. PubMed 37058502.
Backbone
  Vector backbone: pGA-red-mini
  Backbone manufacturer: IndBioTech Lab
  Backbone size (bp): 3534
  Modifications to backbone: The backbone was synthetically assembled from parts of other plasmids. It bears a mRFP1 fluorescent protein placeholder that is excided upon cloning
  Vector type: Synthetic Biology ; Golden Gate Assembly backbone
Growth in bacteria
  Bacterial resistance: Ampicillin, 100 μg/mL
  Growth temperature: 37°C
  Growth strain: DH5alpha
  Copy number: High Copy
Terms and licenses: Academic/Nonprofit Terms; Industry Terms: Not Available to Industry
Depositor comments: The plasmid was obtained removing URA3 region from pGA-red-maxi.
How to cite: pGA-red-mini was a gift from Paola Branduardi (Addgene plasmid # 196338 ; http://n2t.net/addgene:196338 ; RRID:Addgene_196338)
